>Addgene plasmid #176256 | pNOC_dfnCas12a_crRNA NC | addgene full sequence | sequence record 346577 | Addgene NGS Result
TTTCTAAAATCCAAATACAAAACATAAAAATAAATAAACACAGAGTAAATTCCCAAATTATTCCATCATT
AAAAGATACGAGGCGCGTGTAAGTTACAGGCAAGCGATCCGTCTAAGAAACCGGTGCAAAGCTGACGCCC
TTTTCGTCGTCGTTGCTGGTGTTAAAATTGCGCGTTTCTTTTTTTTCCGTCTTTGTCGTCTTTTGACTTT
TTTATCTTCTTTTCTGTCTTCTTTTATTCTTCTCTTCTTCTTCATCACTCCCTCTTCATTTTTCTTCTTC
TTTTTCCTCGTCTATTGTCCTCGGGCATTACCAGTTGTGCTGCTCACGTGCGCGCAAGCGGTGAAAGGGT
GAGAGGATACACGGACAACAATCATTGAAAATTACGCTTAAAGCCGGTGCCTGGAAAAGTCCACGCGCAG
ATGGCCTTTGCTTGCCTTGCTGCTGCTGCAGCTGCTGCTGCTGTCGCCTGTGATGGTAATGGTTGTTGTT
GTGGTCCTGCTTGCTTGCTAGTTTGCATTGCGTTTGCGGTTGCCTTATGACCGACTCCGTGTGATTGATC
CTTAAACATATTTTATCATTGATGTGGATTGTGTGACGACGGCAAAAAAGAATTACTTTACACATGACTA
TCACACCTGCTCCCCTCCCTTCTCCTTTCAATCGGTCAACTTCCCAACCGCTCCTCGAAAATATTTCAGT
TGAATCCTCTACTACGTACCCCTTACTTAAATTTACTTTCTCTCTCCCCATCAATGCGCCGTTGTTCTGA
AGTTGTATTATTGATGGGAGATGATTGGCACTGCACCAGACCTGGCCAAAAGCCACCACAGGTGGCCACA
TACTCTTGCATGGGTATACTCTACCGAGGCAAAGATTAAAGTGCACGTCCCCTGCCCCTCTCTCTCCCTA
CTTCCTTCAGTCTCAGTGGTTCCGTGCCCGTTCAGCACTACATCGCCCTGCCCGCTGTTCCTTCTCAAAC
AGCCACCCATCCCAACCCACATACACAGAAACAACCTTTCCTACACATTTTCCCAAGTCTTCTCTTCACT
ATTCTACACTAATACACCACCGTGATATGCCGGTTATCTAGATGTCCTTTCTCCTTTCTCATCCTTTCTT
TCCCATGGTACCCAGGAGTCCCATTCGCCATGCCGAAGCATGTTGCCCAGCCGGCGCCAGCGAGGAGGCT
GGGACCATGCCGGCCCCAGCTGGATACTAGCGTCATGGGATCCATCTACAACAGTAGAAATTGACGAGCT
TACTCGTTTCGTCCTCACGGACTCATCAGAATTTCGCTCTTCATCGATTCTGTGGATGGAGGGAGGGAAG
GAGGGGGGGAGTGAGTGAGTCGAGAGAACGACGACTGGGGCAAAGAGAGGATGACGCCACTGCAACAAAA
GACAGGGAAGAATAGAGGCTGTTGGAAAACAGGAACACAGTGAAGAATAGAGGCTGCAGGGTAACAGGCA
CATTTATCGCAGAGAGGCGGGCGGCAGGGGCGATACGTAAAGAGACCCCTAAACTTCTCCGCGTCATCCG
TTCACGCTACCTCCTTCCCTCCCTTTACTCCCATTGATCACCAAGGCAGCGCCCGCAGCCACCATCAGCC
ACCGTCCTCAGTGTCACAGCTAGACGCGTCCCCATCAGGCAGCAGACCACCAGAATATGCGCTTTCGCTT
CCCATCATATCCCTCCCTCCTCCCCTTCTATTCCTCATCATGCATCATTTCTTTCTCCTTGCTGCATGCC
CCTCTTCTTACCTTGGCTAAGATCTACCGGAGGAAGAAGTCTTCAACGATAGATAAATGCCTGTATCGTG
ATGGTTGTTTGAATGGTGGAAGTGAGCCAGGTATTGAGAACGAGGGGCGCAAGGGTGCGTGGAAGAAGGC
AGGGAGAGGCGAGGCGAAGGAGAAGGGCATGTGGTGGGAACGAAGCCTCCACACCACAGCCACCCATGCT
TTTCTCTGTTCGAGTTCCCGGGTTCTACTCTCACACACTACACGTGCACAGAAAACATTCACGCACAACA
GAGATACAGAGGGATCCGTCGAGATGGTCTACACGTCCTAATGTCCCCTGCTTTCGAAGCCCAGAGCCAT
CGCTTTCTGTTTTTATCCATTCGCAACACATCCTGTTCTCGCGACCTCTCCTCTTCCTGGCCACCATCGC
TTCTCCGTGCCATGCCCTGTACATCCTTCCCTCCCTCGTTGTCTACCACACTAATCATGCGCTCTGCAGC
AGACACTCGGCTACTATTTGTGTCGTACGGATTGAGGGGAGGGAGGGGAAGGGAGGCAAGAAGTAAATCG
GTGGTCAACAACAGACGCGGTCTCCCCACCCTCCCTCATTCCTTTCCCCTCCTATAATGAGCGAAGAAAG
CCATGGACACCGAGTCACCCACTCTCCTAATCCACCACCACCAGGGCACTAACGGACTCACGCTCACCAA
ACTCGGTAACAATATCCACTGCACACAGATACACACGCAACCCTCGAGCATGCCCAAGAAAAAGCGGAAG
GTGAGCATCTACCAGGAGTTCGTCAACAAGTATTCACTGAGTAAGACACTGCGGTTCGAGCTGATCCCAC
AGGGCAAGACACTGGAGAACATCAAGGCCCGAGGCCTGATTCTGGACGATGAGAAGCGGGCAAAAGACTA
TAAGAAAGCCAAGCAGATCATTGATAAATACCACCAGTTCTTTATCGAGGAAATTCTGAGCTCCGTGTGC
ATCAGTGAGGATCTGCTGCAGAATTACTCAGACGTGTACTTCAAGCTGAAGAAGAGCGACGATGACAACC
TGCAGAAGGACTTCAAGTCCGCCAAGGACACCATCAAGAAACAGATTAGCGAGTACATCAAGGACTCCGA
AAAGTTTAAAAATCTGTTCAACCAGAATCTGATCGATGCTAAGAAAGGCCAGGAGTCCGACCTGATCCTG
TGGCTGAAACAGTCTAAGGACAATGGGATTGAACTGTTCAAGGCTAACTCCGATATCACTGATATTGACG
AGGCACTGGAAATCATCAAGAGCTTCAAGGGATGGACCACATACTTTAAAGGCTTCCACGAGAACCGCAA
GAACGTGTACTCCAGCAACGACATTCCTACCTCCATCATCTACCGAATCGTCGATGACAATCTGCCAAAG
TTCCTGGAGAACAAGGCCAAATATGAATCTCTGAAGGACAAAGCTCCCGAGGCAATTAATTACGAACAGA
TCAAGAAAGATCTGGCTGAGGAACTGACATTCGATATCGACTATAAGACTAGCGAGGTGAACCAGAGGGT
CTTTTCCCTGGACGAGGTGTTTGAAATCGCCAATTTCAACAATTACCTGAACCAGTCCGGCATTACTAAA
TTCAATACCATCATTGGCGGGAAGTTTGTGAACGGGGAGAATACCAAGCGCAAGGGAATTAACGAATACA
TCAATCTGTATAGCCAGCAGATCAACGACAAAACTCTGAAGAAATACAAGATGTCTGTGCTGTTCAAACA
GATCCTGAGTGATACCGAGTCCAAGTCTTTTGTCATTGATAAACTGGAAGATGACTCAGACGTGGTCACT
ACCATGCAGAGCTTTTATGAGCAGATCGCCGCTTTCAAGACAGTGGAGGAAAAATCTATTAAGGAAACTC
TGAGTCTGCTGTTCGATGACCTGAAAGCCCAGAAGCTGGACCTGAGTAAGATCTACTTCAAAAACGATAA
GAGTCTGACAGACCTGTCACAGCAGGTGTTTGATGACTATTCCGTGATTGGGACCGCCGTCCTGGAGTAC
ATTACACAGCAGATCGCTCCAAAGAACCTGGATAATCCCTCTAAGAAAGAGCAGGAACTGATCGCTAAGA
AAACCGAGAAGGCAAAATATCTGAGTCTGGAAACAATTAAGCTGGCACTGGAGGAGTTCAACAAGCACAG
GGATATTGACAAACAGTGCCGCTTTGAGGAAATCCTGGCCAACTTCGCAGCCATCCCCATGATTTTTGAT
GAGATCGCCCAGAACAAAGACAATCTGGCTCAGATCAGTATTAAGTACCAGAACCAGGGCAAGAAAGACC
TGCTGCAGGCTTCAGCAGAAGATGACGTGAAAGCCATCAAGGATCTGCTGGACCAGACCAACAATCTGCT
GCACAAGCTGAAAATCTTCCATATTAGTCAGTCAGAGGATAAGGCTAATATCCTGGATAAAGACGAACAC
TTCTACCTGGTGTTCGAGGAATGTTACTTCGAGCTGGCAAACATTGTCCCCCTGTATAACAAGATTAGGA
ACTACATCACACAGAAGCCTTACTCTGACGAGAAGTTTAAACTGAACTTCGAAAATAGTACCCTGGCCAA
CGGGTGGGATAAGAACAAGGAGCCTGACAACACAGCTATCCTGTTCATCAAGGATGACAAGTACTATCTG
GGAGTGATGAATAAGAAAAACAATAAGATCTTCGATGACAAAGCCATTAAGGAGAACAAAGGGGAAGGAT
ACAAGAAAATCGTGTATAAGCTGCTGCCCGGCGCAAATAAGATGCTGCCTAAGGTGTTCTTCAGCGCCAA
GAGTATCAAATTCTACAACCCATCCGAGGACATCCTGCGGATTAGAAATCACTCAACACATACTAAGAAC
GGGAGCCCCCAGAAGGGATATGAGAAATTTGAGTTCAACATCGAGGATTGCAGGAAGTTTATTGACTTCT
ACAAGCAGAGCATCTCCAAACACCCTGAATGGAAGGATTTTGGCTTCCGGTTTTCCGACACACAGAGATA
TAACTCTATCGACGAGTTCTACCGCGAGGTGGAAAATCAGGGGTATAAGCTGACTTTTGAGAACATTTCT
GAAAGTTACATCGACAGCGTGGTCAATCAGGGAAAGCTGTACCTGTTCCAGATCTATAACAAAGATTTTT
CAGCATACAGCAAGGGCAGACCAAACCTGCATACACTGTACTGGAAGGCCCTGTTCGATGAGAGGAATCT
GCAGGACGTGGTCTATAAACTGAACGGAGAGGCCGAACTGTTTTACCGGAAGCAGTCTATTCCTAAGAAA
ATCACTCACCCAGCTAAGGAGGCCATCGCTAACAAGAACAAGGACAATCCTAAGAAAGAGAGCGTGTTCG
AATACGATCTGATTAAGGACAAGCGGTTCACCGAAGATAAGTTCTTTTTCCATTGTCCAATCACCATTAA
CTTCAAGTCAAGCGGCGCTAACAAGTTCAACGACGAGATCAATCTGCTGCTGAAGGAAAAAGCAAACGAT
GTGCACATCCTGAGCATTGCCCGAGGAGAGCGGCATCTGGCCTACTATACCCTGGTGGATGGCAAAGGGA
ATATCATTAAGCAGGATACATTCAACATCATTGGCAATGACCGGATGAAAACCAACTACCACGATAAACT
GGCTGCAATCGAGAAGGATAGAGACTCAGCTAGGAAGGACTGGAAGAAAATCAACAACATTAAGGAGATG
AAGGAAGGCTATCTGAGCCAGGTGGTCCATGAGATTGCAAAGCTGGTCATCGAATACAATGCCATTGTGG
TGTTCGCGGATCTGAACTTCGGCTTTAAGAGGGGGCGCTTTAAGGTGGAAAAACAGGTCTATCAGAAGCT
GGAGAAAATGCTGATCGAAAAGCTGAATTACCTGGTGTTTAAAGATAACGAGTTCGACAAGACCGGAGGC
GTCCTGAGAGCCTACCAGCTGACAGCTCCCTTTGAAACTTTCAAGAAAATGGGAAAACAGACAGGCATCA
TCTACTATGTGCCAGCCGGATTCACTTCCAAGATCTGCCCCGTGACCGGCTTTGTCAACCAGCTGTACCC
TAAATATGAGTCAGTGAGCAAGTCCCAGGAATTTTTCAGCAAGTTCGATAAGATCTGTTATAATCTGGAC
AAGGGGTACTTCGAGTTTTCCTTCGATTACAAGAACTTCGGCGACAAGGCCGCTAAGGGGAAATGGACCA
TTGCCTCCTTCGGATCTCGCCTGATCAACTTTCGAAATTCCGATAAAAACCACAATTGGGACACTAGGGA
GGTGTACCCAACCAAGGAGCTGGAAAAGCTGCTGAAAGACTACTCTATCGAGTATGGACATGGCGAATGC
ATCAAGGCAGCCATCTGTGGCGAGAGTGATAAGAAATTTTTCGCCAAGCTGACCTCAGTGCTGAATACAA
TCCTGCAGATGCGGAACTCAAAGACCGGGACAGAACTGGACTATCTGATTAGCCCCGTGGCTGATGTCAA
CGGAAACTTCTTCGACAGCAGACAGGCACCCAAAAATATGCCTCAGGATGCAGACGCCAACGGGGCCTAC
CACATCGGGCTGAAGGGACTGATGCTGCTGGGCCGGATCAAGAACAATCAGGAGGGGAAGAAGCTGAACC
TGGTCATTAAGAACGAGGAATACTTCGAGTTTGTCCAGAATAGAAATAACGGGTCCGGCAGCGGGTCCGT
TAACATGGTGTTTACTCTCGAGGACTTCGTGGGCGACTGGCGGCAGACAGCTGGCTATAACCTCGACCAG
GTGCTGGAGCAGGGCGGTGTGTCCTCGCTTTTCCAGAACCTGGGCGTCTCCGTGACCCCAATCCAGCGCA
TCGTCCTGAGCGGCGAGAACGGCCTGAAGATCGACATCCACGTCATCATTCCCTACGAGGGCCTGAGCGG
GGACCAAATGGGCCAGATCGAGAAGATCTTCAAGGTTGTGTACCCCGTGGACGATCACCACTTCAAGGTG
ATACTGCACTACGGGACGCTGGTCATCGACGGTGTGACGCCGAACATGATTGACTACTTCGGCCGTCCTT
ACGAGGGCATTGCCGTGTTCGACGGCAAGAAGATCACGGTGACCGGCACCCTGTGGAACGGCAATAAGAT
CATTGACGAGCGGCTGATCAACCCGGATGGCTCGCTGTTGTTCCGCGTGACCATCAACGGGGTAACCGGC
TGGCGCCTGTGCGAGCGCATCCTGGCCGGATACCCCTACGACGTGCCCGACTACGCGTCCATGGTGGCTA
GCCCGAAAAAGAAGAGGAAGGTCTGACAATTGGAAAGATCCAAGAGAGACGAGTAGAGATTTTTTTTTTG
GGATTGATGTTTGTCGTTCTTTGAGTTGTCGTCGAGTTACGCCTTTTGTAAGAATGTTCCGCAGGAGAGG
AGGAGGATGGGCATGAGTGAGGGTGAGAGGGCTTGCCCGCTTTTTTTTTTTAAAAACGCTGAAGACGTGG
TTGTCAAACAAACCCCCCATAGAAACGATTTTGTTACGGTGCGGTCCAGACGTCACTTGAATGGCTCCGC
GGAAAGGCCAGGGAGGGAAGGGGGGAGGGAGGAAACATGAAACATGTTGAACGGCTCAACAGGGTTTGGG
GGACAAGAGAGGTAGCGCCCTGATGGACTGCTCCCTCCCCTCCTTTCCCTCAATGTCTCATTCATCCATG
CTTCCCCCTTCTCTCTCTCCCCTCCGTTCCATCCCCCGCGGGCGTGGTAGTGGCGTGATGGGATCCACTA
AAATGTACGTGTAAGAAAAGCCGGTGAGCTTACGCTTTTGTGAAAGTGGGAGTACGAGTGTTGTGTGTGT
GTGTAGTGGTTTCAGACCCCAGACAGAGGCGAAGCAGAAAAAGCAGACGATGAAGACGACGAAGAAATGA
GCAGTCTATTTTTATCGTGGAAACAGAAGAGGTGATATCGTCTCCTGCAGGCATGCAAGCTGATCCACTA
GAGGCCATGGCGGCCGCGATGGAGTGGATGGAGGAGGAGGCGAGCGTAGCAGCAAGCGTGAGTTATACAG
CCAGGCACATGTCGCAATCCTTCGGTCTCGGGCTTAAAATCCACGCACTAATCACGCTGGGCCATGCAAA
GAGCAATGCCGAGGCCCACCACACAAAACGCTGTGTCGCGCGTTGCGGCCTGAAGCTTCATACTTCTTAG
TCGCCGCCAAAAGGGCTCGAGAGACGAGACCCGTTGGCATGACCGATGTTGTTCGACGCGGTTTGCTTCG
TCACAGTCGACGTGATTCAGGAATCTGGAGCCTGCAGATCATTTTTTTCAGCCTGATATCGTTCTTTTCC
ACTGAGAACCATCAGACCACCTTTTCTTCCATTGTGTGAAGGAGTAGGAGTTGCCGTGCTGCTTTGTGGG
AGACATCTGCGATGGTGACCAGCCTCCCGTCGTCTGGTCGACGTGACGAGCCTCTTCACTGTTCTTCGAC
GGAGAGACGCAAGCGAGACGGCTCTAGACCTTTTGGACACGCATTCTGTGTGTGAACTAGTGGACAGTGA
TACCACGTCTGAAAGCTCACCACTGCCCATGGTGCAGCTACTTGTCACAAAGTTTTGACTCCGTCGGTAT
CACCATTCGCGCTCGTGTGCCTGGTTGTTCCGCCACGCCGGCCTGCCCCGGGGCGGGGCAATATTCTAAA
ATCTCACGCAAAACACCGCACTTACCCCTCACACATATTCGTGATAGACCACCACCAATCTCAGCCCGCA
TCAACACAGGAGGGCCCATGCCCCTCTCGCAGGAGGAGAGCACGCTGATCGAGAGGGCTACGGCGACGAT
TAACTCGATTCCTATCTCCGAGGATTACTCGGTGGCTTCCGCTGCTCTGTCGTCCGACGGACGGATCTTC
ACGGGGGTCAACGTGTACCATTTTACGGGGGGGCCTTGCGCGGAGCTGGTGGTCCTGGGGACCGCCGCTG
CTGCCGCGGCTGGGAACCTGACGTGCATTGTCGCCATCGGGAACGAGAACCGCGGGATTCTGAGCCCCTG
CGGGCGGTGCCGGCAGGTCCTGCTCGACCTCCACCCTGGGATCAAGGCGATTGTGAAGGATTCCGACGGG
CAGCCTACGGCGGTCGGTATCAGAGAACTTCTCCCTTCGGGCTACGTGTGGGAGAGCGCTTGAACTAGTA
GTAGATGCCGACCGGAGTCCGCAAAAATCACCAGTCTCTCTCTACAAATCTATCTCTCTCTATTTTTCTC
CAGAATAATGTGTGAGTAGTTCCCAGATAAGGGAATTAGGGTTCTTATAGGGTTTCGCTCATGTGTTGAG
CATATAAGAAACCCTTAGTATGTATTTGTATTTGTAAAATACTTCTATCAATAAAATTTCTAATTCCTAA
AACCAAAATCCAGTGACCTGGTTTAAACCACAGAATCAGGGGATAACGCAGGAAAGAACATGTGAGCAAA
AGGCCAGCAAAAGGCCAGGAACCGTAAAAAGGCCGCGTTGCTGGCGTTTTTCCATAGGCTCCGCCCCCCT
GACGAGCATCACAAAAATCGACGCTCAAGTCAGAGGTGGCGAAACCCGACAGGACTATAAAGATACCAGG
CGTTTCCCCCTGGAAGCTCCCTCGTGCGCTCTCCTGTTCCGACCCTGCCGCTTACCGGATACCTGTCCGC
CTTTCTCCCTTCGGGAAGCGTGGCGCTTTCTCATAGCTCACGCTGTAGGTATCTCAGTTCGGTGTAGGTC
GTTCGCTCCAAGCTGGGCTGTGTGCACGAACCCCCCGTTCAGCCCGACCGCTGCGCCTTATCCGGTAACT
ATCGTCTTGAGTCCAACCCGGTAAGACACGACTTATCGCCACTGGCAGCAGCCACTGGTAACAGGATTAG
CAGAGCGAGGTATGTAGGCGGTGCTACAGAGTTCTTGAAGTGGTGGCCTAACTACGGCTACACTAGAAGA
ACAGTATTTGGTATCTGCGCTCTGCTGAAGCCAGTTACCTTCGGAAAAAGAGTTGGTAGCTCTTGATCCG
GCAAACAAACCACCGCTGGTAGCGGTGGTTTTTTTGTTTGCAAGCAGCAGATTACGCGCAGAAAAAAAGG
ATCTCAAGAAGATCCTTTGATCTTTTCTACGGGGTCTGACGCTCAGTGGAACGAAAACTCACGTTAAGGG
ATTTTGGTCATGAGATTATCAAAAAGGATCTTCACCTAGATCCTTTTAAATTAAAAATGAAGTTTTAAAT
CAATCTAAAGTATATATGAGTAAACTTGGTCTGACAGTTACCAATGCTTAATCAGTGAGGCACCTATCTC
AGCGATCTGTCTATTTCGTTCATCCATAGTTGCCTGACTCCCCGTCGTGTAGATAACTACGATACGGGAG
GGCTTACCATCTGGCCCCAGTGCTGCAATGATACCGCGAGACCCACGCTCACCGGCTCCAGATTTATCAG
CAATAAACCAGCCAGCCGGAAGGGCCGAGCGCAGAAGTGGTCCTGCAACTTTATCCGCCTCCATCCAGTC
TATTAATTGTTGCCGGGAAGCTAGAGTAAGTAGTTCGCCAGTTAATAGTTTGCGCAACGTTGTTGCCATT
GCTACAGGCATCGTGGTGTCACGCTCGTCGTTTGGTATGGCTTCATTCAGCTCCGGTTCCCAACGATCAA
GGCGAGTTACATGATCCCCCATGTTGTGCAAAAAAGCGGTTAGCTCCTTCGGTCCTCCGATCGTTGTCAG
AAGTAAGTTGGCCGCAGTGTTATCACTCATGGTTATGGCAGCACTGCATAATTCTCTTACTGTCATGCCA
TCCGTAAGATGCTTTTCTGTGACTGGTGAGTACTCAACCAAGTCATTCTGAGAATAGTGTATGCGGCGAC
CGAGTTGCTCTTGCCCGGCGTCAATACGGGATAATACCGCGCCACATAGCAGAACTTTAAAAGTGCTCAT
CATTGGAAAACGTTCTTCGGGGCGAAAACTCTCAAGGATCTTACCGCTGTTGAGATCCAGTTCGATGTAA
CCCACTCGTGCACCCAACTGATCTTCAGCATCTTTTACTTTCACCAGCGTTTCTGGGTGAGCAAAAACAG
GAAGGCAAAATGCCGCAAAAAAGGGAATAAGGGCGACACGGAAATGTTGAATACTCATACTCTTCCTTTT
TCAATATTATTGAAGCATTTATCAGGGTTATTGTCTCATGAGCGGATACATATTTGAATGTATTTAGAAA
AATAAACAAATAGGGGTTCCGCGCACATTTCCCCGAAAAGTGCCACCTGGGTCCTTTTCATCACGTGCTA
TAAAAATAATTATAATTTAAATTTTTTAATATAAATATATAAATTAAAAATAGAAAGTAAAAAAAGAAAT
TAAAGAAAAAATAGTTTTTGTTTTCCGAAGATGTAAAAGACTCTAGGGGGATCGCCAACAAATACTACCT
TTTATCTTGTACTTCCTGCTCTCAGGTATTAATGCCGAATTGTTTCATCTTGTCTGTGTAGAAGACCACA
CACGAAAATCCTGTGATTTTACATTTTACTTATCGTTAATCGAATGTATATCTATTTAATCTGCTTTTCT
TGTCTAATAAATATATATGTAAAGTACGCTTTTTGTTGAAATTTTTTAAACCTTTGTTTATTTTTTTTTC
TTCATTCCGTAACTCTTCTACCTTCTTTATTTAC
Features (pLannotate 1.2.2; 10 found; start..end, strand, type, name):
   1266..1290    -  misc_RNA       sTRSV HHRz (fragment): hammerhead ribozyme from the tobacco ringspot virus satellite RNA (Khvorova et al., 2003)
   2524..6420    +  CDS            cas12a: CS12A_FRATN - Also known as cpf1 From Francisella tularensis subsp. novicida (strain U112).
   6442..6957    +  CDS            LUCI_OPLGR (fragment): Experimental evidence at protein level: Swiss-Prot protein existence level 1. Catalytic subunit of oplophorus-luciferin 2-monooxygenase. Oxidoreductase that converts coelenterazine (the oplophorus luciferin) to coelenteramide under emission of blue light with a maximum at 454 nm. Is also active with bisdeoxycoelenterazine. From Oplophorus gracilirostris (Luminous shrimp).
   7674..7691    +  misc_feature   MCS (fragment): pUC18/19 multiple cloning site
   8488..8874    +  CDS            bsd: BSD_ASPTE - Experimental evidence at protein level: Swiss-Prot protein existence level 1. Catalyzes the deamination of the cytosine moiety of the antibiotics blasticidin S, cytomycin and acetylblasticidin S. From Aspergillus terreus.
   8955..9114    +  polyA_signal   CaMV poly(A) signal (fragment): cauliflower mosaic virus polyadenylation signal
   9219..9807    -  rep_origin     ori: high-copy-number ColE1/pMB1/pBR322/pUC origin of replication
   9978..10838   -  CDS            AmpR: β-lactamase; bla; confers resistance to ampicillin, carbenicillin, and related antibiotics
  10839..10943   -  promoter       AmpR promoter: bla
  10980..109     +  misc_feature   CEN/ARS (across the origin): S. cerevisiae CEN6 centromere fused to an autonomously replicating sequence
