[The description below was written by a language model from this plasmid's Addgene catalogue record and pLannotate feature annotations shown in this document.]
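Description:
pNOC_dfnCas12a_crRNA NC is an episomal CRISPR plasmid of about 11.4 kb, built on a pUC19 backbone for expression in the microalga Nannochloropsis oceanica. In E. coli it is maintained at high copy through the ColE1/pUC origin and selected with ampicillin via the β-lactamase gene and its native promoter. The feature table also shows a yeast-derived CEN/ARS element (CEN6 centromere fused to an autonomously replicating sequence). This is presumably what lets the plasmid persist as an episome in the alga rather than integrating, although the record does not spell this out. Selection in Nannochloropsis relies on blasticidin resistance from the Aspergillus terreus bsd deaminase gene, which is followed by a CaMV polyadenylation signal.

The payload is a humanized Francisella novicida Cas12a (Cpf1) coding sequence carrying the D917A and E1006A mutations, which abolish its endonuclease activity and leave a catalytically dead, crRNA-guided DNA-binding protein. It is fused at its C terminus to an Oplophorus-derived luciferase (Nlux), so expression of the protein can be followed by luminescence. The plasmid also carries a crRNA cassette, oriented opposite to the Cas12a gene as judged by the hammerhead ribozyme fragment annotated there; such ribozymes are commonly used to trim guide RNAs out of longer transcripts. In this "NC" version the spacer is replaced by a type IIS BaeI restriction site; the purpose text is truncated at this point, but such a site would normally allow a chosen spacer to be inserted. The promoters driving Cas12a, the crRNA and bsd are not annotated or stated. The plasmid belongs to a CRISPR-Cas genome engineering toolbox for N. oceanica, and a dead Cas12a is suited to targeting without cleavage, such as transcriptional interference.
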