Addgene plasmid #176256: pNOC_dfnCas12a_crRNA NC
Purpose: pNOC episomal plasmid harboring the dead version of humanized fnCas12a gene sequence tagged with Nlux and spacer sequence is replaced by the type IIS restriction site for endonuclease BaeI that can be
Depositing lab: John van der Oost. Depositing organization: Wageningen University, Department Agrotechnology & Food Sciences. Publication: Comprehensive Genome Engineering Toolbox for Microalgae Nannochloropsis oceanica Based on CRISPR-Cas Systems. Naduthodi MIS, Sudfeld C, Avitzigiannis EK, Trevisan N, van Lith E, Alcaide Sancho J, D'Adamo S, Barbosa M, van der Oost J. ACS Synth Biol. 2021 Dec 17;10(12):3369-3378. doi: 10.1021/acssynbio.1c00329. Epub 2021 Nov 18. PubMed 34793143.
Backbone
  Vector backbone: pUC19
  Vector type: CRISPR, Luciferase, Synthetic Biology ; Expression in microalgae Nannochloropsis oceanica
  Selectable markers: Blasticidin
Growth in bacteria
  Bacterial resistance: Ampicillin, 100 μg/mL
  Growth temperature: 37°C
  Growth strain: DH5alpha
  Copy number: High Copy
Gene/Insert
  Gene/Insert name: humanized fnCas12a
  Species: Francisella novicida
  Mutation: D917A and E1006A mutations to inactivate the endonuclease activity of Cas12a
  Tag / fusion protein: luciferase (C terminal on insert)
Resource information
  A portion of this plasmid was derived from a plasmid made by: The backbone of plasmid was a gift from Eva Farre from Michigan State University. And the Cas12a sequence was obtained from the Addgene plasmid # 69976
Terms and licenses: Academic/Nonprofit Terms; Industry Terms: Not Available to Industry
How to cite: pNOC_dfnCas12a_crRNA NC was a gift from John van der Oost (Addgene plasmid # 176256 ; http://n2t.net/addgene:176256 ; RRID:Addgene_176256)
